Addgene plasmid #100564: hgRNA-F21_pLKO-Hyg
Purpose: hgRNA-F21 in a lentiviral backbone
Depositing lab: George Church. Depositing organization: Harvard Medical School. Publication: Rapidly evolving homing CRISPR barcodes. Kalhor R, Mali P, Church GM. Nat Methods. 2017 Feb;14(2):195-200. doi: 10.1038/nmeth.4108. Epub 2016 Dec 5. PubMed 27918539.
Backbone
  Vector backbone: pLKO.1 Hygro
  Total vector size (bp): 7624
  Vector type: Mammalian Expression, Lentiviral, CRISPR, Synthetic Biology
  Selectable markers: Hygromycin
Growth in bacteria
  Bacterial resistance: Ampicillin, 100 μg/mL
  Growth temperature: 30°C
  Growth strain: NEB Stable
  Copy number: Unknown
Gene/Insert
  Gene/Insert name: hgRNA-F21
  gRNA/shRNA sequence: GTGTGTAGCGATGGCTACAG
Terms and licenses: Academic/Nonprofit Terms; Industry Terms: Not Available to Industry
How to cite: hgRNA-F21_pLKO-Hyg was a gift from George Church (Addgene plasmid # 100564 ; http://n2t.net/addgene:100564 ; RRID:Addgene_100564)
