[The description below was written by a language model from this plasmid's Addgene catalogue record and pLannotate feature annotations shown in this document.]
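Description:
hgRNA-F21_pLKO-Hyg is a third-generation-style, self-inactivating HIV-1 lentiviral transfer plasmid of about 7.6 kb, built on the pLKO.1 Hygro backbone, that delivers a homing guide RNA (hgRNA-F21) into mammalian cells. In bacteria it is maintained through a high-copy ColE1/pUC-type origin and selected with ampicillin via the β-lactamase gene. An f1 origin, SV40 origin and residual lac/T7/T3 cloning-vector elements are also present in the backbone.

The viral portion begins with an RSV promoter fused to a truncated 5' LTR, which drives Tat-independent transcription of the genomic RNA in packaging cells. It is followed by the Ψ packaging signal with a gag fragment, the Rev response element for nuclear export of the unspliced genome, a cPPT/CTS element and a ΔU3 3' LTR that inactivates LTR promoter activity after integration. Two expression units lie between the LTRs. A human U6 RNA polymerase III promoter transcribes the hgRNA, which consists of a 20-nt spacer joined to a Streptococcus pyogenes Cas9 guide scaffold. A human PGK promoter drives the hph hygromycin phosphotransferase gene, so transduced cells can be selected with hygromycin. Cas9 is not encoded and must be supplied separately.

In the homing guide RNA concept, the guide is engineered so that the Cas9–gRNA complex targets the DNA locus that encodes it. Repeated rounds of cutting and error-prone repair then progressively diversify that locus. Stably integrated hgRNA cassettes of this kind serve as evolving genetic barcodes for lineage tracing and cell-history recording. The record does not state what distinguishes the F21 variant from other hgRNA designs.
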