Features (pLannotate 1.2.2; 27 found; start..end, strand, type, name):
      1..227     +  promoter       RSV promoter: Rous sarcoma virus enhancer/promoter
    228..408     +  LTR            5' LTR (truncated): truncated 5' long terminal repeat (LTR) from HIV-1
    455..580     +  misc_feature   HIV-1 Ψ: packaging signal of human immunodeficiency virus type 1
    564..927     +  CDS            HIV-1 gag (fragment): gag protein from human immunodeficiency virus 1; gag
   1073..1306    +  misc_feature   RRE: The Rev response element (RRE) of HIV-1 allows for Rev-dependent mRNA export from the nucleus to the cytoplasm.
   1683..1783    +  CDS            Rev (fragment): human immunodeficiency virus 1 (HIV-1) Rev protein; rev; enhances nuclear export of unspliced and incompletely spliced viral mRNAs
   1833..2073    +  promoter       U6 promoter: RNA polymerase III promoter for human U6 snRNA
   2106..2178    +  misc_RNA       gRNA scaffold: guide RNA scaffold for the Streptococcus pyogenes CRISPR/Cas9 system
   2227..2344    +  misc_feature   cPPT/CTS: central polypurine tract and central termination sequence of HIV-1
   2393..2903    +  promoter       hPGK promoter: human phosphoglycerate kinase 1 promoter
   2993..4015    +  CDS            hph: KHYB_ECOLX - Experimental evidence at protein level: Swiss-Prot protein existence level 1. The aminoglycoside phosphotransferases achieve inactivation of their antibiotic substrates by phosphorylation. Only phosphorylates hygromycin and closely related compounds such as demethyl analogs and destomycin. From Escherichia coli.
   4039..4075    +  misc_feature   MCS (fragment): pBluescript multiple cloning site
   4071..4139    +  CDS            nef (fragment): NEF_HV1Z2 - Experimental evidence at protein level: Swiss-Prot protein existence level 1. Extracellular Nef protein targets CD4(+) T-lymphocytes for apoptosis by interacting with CXCR4 surface receptors. From Human immunodeficiency virus type 1 group M subtype D (isolate Z2/CDC-Z34) (HIV-1).
   4141..4374    +  LTR            3' LTR (ΔU3): self-inactivating 3' long terminal repeat (LTR) from HIV-1
   4446..4567    +  polyA_signal   SV40 poly(A) signal: SV40 polyadenylation signal
   4607..4742    +  rep_origin     SV40 ori: SV40 origin of replication
   4763..4781    -  promoter       T7 promoter: promoter for bacteriophage T7 RNA polymerase
   4789..4944    +  CDS            lacZα (fragment): LacZα fragment of β-galactosidase; lacZ fragment
   4949..5377    +  rep_origin     f1 ori (sequence partly withheld): f1 bacteriophage origin of replication; arrow indicates direction of (+) strand synthesis
   5430..5534    +  promoter       AmpR promoter: bla
   5535..6395    +  CDS            AmpR: β-lactamase; bla; confers resistance to ampicillin, carbenicillin, and related antibiotics
   6566..7154    +  rep_origin     ori: high-copy-number ColE1/pMB1/pBR322/pUC origin of replication
   7337..7429    +  CDS            lacI (fragment): lac repressor; lacI; The lac repressor binds to the lac operator to inhibit transcription in E. coli. This inhibition can be relieved by adding lactose or isopropyl-β-D-thiogalactopyranoside (IPTG).
   7442..7463    +  protein_bind   CAP binding site: CAP binding activates transcription in the presence of cAMP. E. coli catabolite activator protein
   7478..7508    +  promoter       lac promoter: promoter for the E. coli lac operon
   7516..7532    +  protein_bind   lac operator: The lac repressor binds to the lac operator to inhibit transcription in E. coli. This inhibition can be relieved by adding lactose or isopropyl-β-D-thiogalactopyranoside (IPTG). lac repressor encoded by lacI
   7577..7595    +  promoter       T3 promoter: promoter for bacteriophage T3 RNA polymerase
>Addgene plasmid #100564 | hgRNA-F21_pLKO-Hyg | addgene full sequence | sequence record 192139 | Addgene NGS Result
TGTAGTCTTATGCAATACTCTTGTAGTCTTGCAACATGGTAACGATGAGTTAGCAACATGCCTTACAAGG
AGAGAAAAAGCACCGTGCATGCCGATTGGTGGAAGTAAGGTGGTACGATCGTGCCTTATTAGGAAGGCAA
CAGACGGGTCTGACATGGATTGGACGAACCACTGAATTGCCGCATTGCAGAGATATTGTATTTAAGTGCC
TAGCTCGATACATAAACGGGTCTCTCTGGTTAGACCAGATCTGAGCCTGGGAGCTCTCTGGCTAACTAGG
GAACCCACTGCTTAAGCCTCAATAAAGCTTGCCTTGAGTGCTTCAAGTAGTGTGTGCCCGTCTGTTGTGT
GACTCTGGTAACTAGAGATCCCTCAGACCCTTTTAGTCAGTGTGGAAAATCTCTAGCAGTGGCGCCCGAA
CAGGGACTTGAAAGCGAAAGGGAAACCAGAGGAGCTCTCTCGACGCAGGACTCGGCTTGCTGAAGCGCGC
ACGGCAAGAGGCGAGGGGCGGCGACTGGTGAGTACGCCAAAAATTTTGACTAGCGGAGGCTAGAAGGAGA
GAGATGGGTGCGAGAGCGTCAGTATTAAGCGGGGGAGAATTAGATCGCGATGGGAAAAAATTCGGTTAAG
GCCAGGGGGAAAGAAAAAATATAAATTAAAACATATAGTATGGGCAAGCAGGGAGCTAGAACGATTCGCA
GTTAATCCTGGCCTGTTAGAAACATCAGAAGGCTGTAGACAAATACTGGGACAGCTACAACCATCCCTTC
AGACAGGATCAGAAGAACTTAGATCATTATATAATACAGTAGCAACCCTCTATTGTGTGCATCAAAGGAT
AGAGATAAAAGACACCAAGGAAGCTTTAGACAAGATAGAGGAAGAGCAAAACAAAAGTAAGACCACCGCA
CAGCAAGCGGCCGCTGATCTTCAGACCTGGAGGAGGAGATATGAGGGACAATTGGAGAAGTGAATTATAT
AAATATAAAGTAGTAAAAATTGAACCATTAGGAGTAGCACCCACCAAGGCAAAGAGAAGAGTGGTGCAGA
GAGAAAAAAGAGCAGTGGGAATAGGAGCTTTGTTCCTTGGGTTCTTGGGAGCAGCAGGAAGCACTATGGG
CGCAGCGTCAATGACGCTGACGGTACAGGCCAGACAATTATTGTCTGGTATAGTGCAGCAGCAGAACAAT
TTGCTGAGGGCTATTGAGGCGCAACAGCATCTGTTGCAACTCACAGTCTGGGGCATCAAGCAGCTCCAGG
CAAGAATCCTGGCTGTGGAAAGATACCTAAAGGATCAACAGCTCCTGGGGATTTGGGGTTGCTCTGGAAA
ACTCATTTGCACCACTGCTGTGCCTTGGAATGCTAGTTGGAGTAATAAATCTCTGGAACAGATTTGGAAT
CACACGACCTGGATGGAGTGGGACAGAGAAATTAACAATTACACAAGCTTAATACACTCCTTAATTGAAG
AATCGCAAAACCAGCAAGAAAAGAATGAACAAGAATTATTGGAATTAGATAAATGGGCAAGTTTGTGGAA
TTGGTTTAACATAACAAATTGGCTGTGGTATATAAAATTATTCATAATGATAGTAGGAGGCTTGGTAGGT
TTAAGAATAGTTTTTGCTGTACTTTCTATAGTGAATAGAGTTAGGCAGGGATATTCACCATTATCGTTTC
AGACCCACCTCCCAACCCCGAGGGGACCCGACAGGCCCGAAGGAATAGAAGAAGAAGGTGGAGAGAGAGA
CAGAGACAGATCCATTCGATTAGTGAACGGATCTCGACGGTATCGATCACGAGACTAGCCTCGAGCGGCC
GCCCCCTTCACCGAGGGCCTATTTCCCATGATTCCTTCATATTTGCATATACGATACAAGGCTGTTAGAG
AGATAATTGGAATTAATTTGACTGTAAACACAAAGATATTAGTACAAAATACGTGACGTAGAAAGTAATA
ATTTCTTGGGTAGTTTGCAGTTTTAAAATTATGTTTTAAAATGGACTATCATATGCTTACCGTAACTTGA
AAGTATTTCGATTTCTTGGCTTTATATATCTTGTGGAAAGGACGAAACACCGGTGTGTAGCGATGGCTAC
AGGGGTTAGAGCTAGAAATAGCAAGTTAACCTAAGGCTAGTCCGTTATCAACTTGAAAAAGTGGCACCGA
GTCGGTGCTTTTTTTGAATTCTCGACCTCGAGACAAATGGCAGTATTCATCCACAATTTTAAAAGAAAAG
GGGGGATTGGGGGGTACAGTGCAGGGGAAAGAATAGTAGACATAATAGCAACAGACATACAAACTAAAGA
ATTACAAAAACAAATTACAAAAATTCAAAATTTTCGGGTTTATTACAGGGACAGCAGAGATCCACTTTGG
CCGCGGCTCGAGGGGGTTGGGGTTGCGCCTTTTCCAAGGCAGCCCTGGGTTTGCGCAGGGACGCGGCTGC
TCTGGGCGTGGTTCCGGGAAACGCAGCGGCGCCGACCCTGGGTCTCGCACATTCTTCACGTCCGTTCGCA
GCGTCACCCGGATCTTCGCCGCTACCCTTGTGGGCCCCCCGGCGACGCTTCCTGCTCCGCCCCTAAGTCG
GGAAGGTTCCTTGCGGTTCGCGGCGTGCCGGACGTGACAAACGGAAGCCGCACGTCTCACTAGTACCCTC
GCAGACGGACAGCGCCAGGGAGCAATGGCAGCGCGCCGACCGCGATGGGCTGTGGCCAATAGCGGCTGCT
CAGCAGGGCGCGCCGAGAGCAGCGGCCGGGAAGGGGCGGTGCGGGAGGCGGGGTGTGGGGCGGTAGTGTG
GGCCCTGTTCCTGCCCGCGCGGTGTTCCGCATTCTGCAAGCCTCCGGAGCGCACGTCGGCAGTCGGCTCC
CTCGTTGACCGAATCACCGACCTCTCTCCCCAGGGGGATCCACCGGATCAAGCTTGCCAGCTGGGGCGCC
CTCTGGTAAGGTTGGGAAGCCCTGCAGATCTGATCCCGGGGGGCAATGAGATATGAAAAAGCCTGAACTC
ACCGCGACGTCTGTCGAGAAGTTTCTGATCGAAAAGTTCGACAGCGTCTCCGACCTGATGCAGCTCTCGG
AGGGCGAAGAATCTCGTGCTTTCAGCTTCGATGTAGGAGGGCGTGGATATGTCCTGCGGGTAAATAGCTG
CGCCGATGGTTTCTACAAAGATCGTTATGTTTATCGGCACTTTGCATCGGCCGCGCTCCCGATTCCGGAA
GTGCTTGACATTGGGGAATTTAGCGAGAGCCTGACCTATTGCATCTCCCGCCGTGCACAGGGTGTCACGT
TGCAAGACCTGCCTGAAACCGAACTGCCCGCTGTTCTGCAGCCGGTCGCGGAGGCCATGGATGCGATCGC
TGCGGCCGATCTTAGCCAGACGAGCGGGTTCGGCCCATTCGGACCGCAAGGAATCGGTCAATACACTACA
TGGCGTGATTTCATATGCGCGATTGCTGATCCCCATGTGTATCACTGGCAAACTGTGATGGACGACACCG
TCAGTGCGTCCGTCGCGCAGGCTCTCGATGAGCTGATGCTTTGGGCCGAGGACTGCCCCGAAGTCCGGCA
CCTCGTGCACGCGGATTTCGGCTCCAACAATGTCCTGACGGACAATGGCCGCATAACAGCGGTCATTGAC
TGGAGCGAGGCGATGTTCGGGGATTCCCAATACGAGGTCGCCAACATCTTCTTCTGGAGGCCGTGGTTGG
CTTGTATGGAGCAGCAGACGCGCTACTTCGAGCGGAGGCATCCGGAGCTTGCAGGATCGCCGCGGCTCCG
GGCGTATATGCTCCGCATTGGTCTTGACCAACTCTATCAGAGCTTGGTTGACGGCAATTTCGATGATGCA
GCTTGGGCGCAGGGTCGATGCGACGCAATCGTCCGATCCGGAGCCGGGACTGTCGGGCGTACACAAATCG
CCCGCAGAAGCGCGGCCGTCTGGACCGATGGCTGTGTAGAAGTACTCGCCGATAGTGGAAACCGACGCCC
CAGCACTCGTCCGAGGGCAAAGGAATAGAGTAGATGCCGACCGGGATCTATCGATACCGTCGACCTCGAG
GGGGGGCCCGGTACCTTTAAGACCAATGACTTACAAGGCAGCTGTAGATCTTAGCCACTTTTTAAAAGAA
AAGGGGGGACTGGAAGGGCTAATTCACTCCCAACGAAGACAAGATCTGCTTTTTGCTTGTACTGGGTCTC
TCTGGTTAGACCAGATCTGAGCCTGGGAGCTCTCTGGCTAACTAGGGAACCCACTGCTTAAGCCTCAATA
AAGCTTGCCTTGAGTGCTTCAAGTAGTGTGTGCCCGTCTGTTGTGTGACTCTGGTAACTAGAGATCCCTC
AGACCCTTTTAGTCAGTGTGGAAAATCTCTAGCAGTAGTAGTTCATGTCATCTTATTATTCAGTATTTAT
AACTTGCAAAGAAATGAATATCAGAGAGTGAGAGGAACTTGTTTATTGCAGCTTATAATGGTTACAAATA
AAGCAATAGCATCACAAATTTCACAAATAAAGCATTTTTTTCACTGCATTCTAGTTGTGGTTTGTCCAAA
CTCATCAATGTATCTTATCATGTCTGGCTCTAGCTATCCCGCCCCTAACTCCGCCCATCCCGCCCCTAAC
TCCGCCCAGTTCCGCCCATTCTCCGCCCCATGGCTGACTAATTTTTTTTATTTATGCAGAGGCCGAGGCC
GCCTCGGCCTCTGAGCTATTCCAGAAGTAGTGAGGAGGCTTTTTTGGAGGCCTAGGGACGTACCCAATTC
GCCCTATAGTGAGTCGTATTACGCGCGCTCACTGGCCGTCGTTTTACAACGTCGTGACTGGGAAAACCCT
GGCGTTACCCAACTTAATCGCCTTGCAGCACATCCCCCTTTCGCCAGCTGGCGTAATAGCGAAGAGGCCC
GCACCGATCGCCCTTCCCAACAGTTGCGCAGCCTGAATGGCGAATGGG
[124 nt withheld, positions 4949-5072]
C
[91 nt withheld, positions 5074-5164]
A
[49 nt withheld, positions 5166-5214]
CCTTTGACGTTGGAGTCCACGTTCTTT
[37 nt withheld, positions 5242-5278]
ACCCTATCTCGGTCTATTCTTTTGATTTATAAGGGATTTTGCCGATTTCGGCCTATTGGTTAAAAAATGA
GCTGATTTAACAAAAATTTAACGCGAATTTTAACAAAATATTAACGCTTACAATTTAGGTGGCACTTTTC
GGGGAAATGTGCGCGGAACCCCTATTTGTTTATTTTTCTAAATACATTCAAATATGTATCCGCTCATGAG
ACAATAACCCTGATAAATGCTTCAATAATATTGAAAAAGGAAGAGTATGAGTATTCAACATTTCCGTGTC
GCCCTTATTCCCTTTTTTGCGGCATTTTGCCTTCCTGTTTTTGCTCACCCAGAAACGCTGGTGAAAGTAA
AAGATGCTGAAGATCAGTTGGGTGCACGAGTGGGTTACATCGAACTGGATCTCAACAGCGGTAAGATCCT
TGAGAGTTTTCGCCCCGAAGAACGTTTTCCAATGATGAGCACTTTTAAAGTTCTGCTATGTGGCGCGGTA
TTATCCCGTATTGACGCCGGGCAAGAGCAACTCGGTCGCCGCATACACTATTCTCAGAATGACTTGGTTG
AGTACTCACCAGTCACAGAAAAGCATCTTACGGATGGCATGACAGTAAGAGAATTATGCAGTGCTGCCAT
AACCATGAGTGATAACACTGCGGCCAACTTACTTCTGACAACGATCGGAGGACCGAAGGAGCTAACCGCT
TTTTTGCACAACATGGGGGATCATGTAACTCGCCTTGATCGTTGGGAACCGGAGCTGAATGAAGCCATAC
CAAACGACGAGCGTGACACCACGATGCCTGTAGCAATGGCAACAACGTTGCGCAAACTATTAACTGGCGA
ACTACTTACTCTAGCTTCCCGGCAACAATTAATAGACTGGATGGAGGCGGATAAAGTTGCAGGACCACTT
CTGCGCTCGGCCCTTCCGGCTGGCTGGTTTATTGCTGATAAATCTGGAGCCGGTGAGCGTGGGTCTCGCG
GTATCATTGCAGCACTGGGGCCAGATGGTAAGCCCTCCCGTATCGTAGTTATCTACACGACGGGGAGTCA
GGCAACTATGGATGAACGAAATAGACAGATCGCTGAGATAGGTGCCTCACTGATTAAGCATTGGTAACTG
TCAGACCAAGTTTACTCATATATACTTTAGATTGATTTAAAACTTCATTTTTAATTTAAAAGGATCTAGG
TGAAGATCCTTTTTGATAATCTCATGACCAAAATCCCTTAACGTGAGTTTTCGTTCCACTGAGCGTCAGA
CCCCGTAGAAAAGATCAAAGGATCTTCTTGAGATCCTTTTTTTCTGCGCGTAATCTGCTGCTTGCAAACA
AAAAAACCACCGCTACCAGCGGTGGTTTGTTTGCCGGATCAAGAGCTACCAACTCTTTTTCCGAAGGTAA
CTGGCTTCAGCAGAGCGCAGATACCAAATACTGTTCTTCTAGTGTAGCCGTAGTTAGGCCACCACTTCAA
GAACTCTGTAGCACCGCCTACATACCTCGCTCTGCTAATCCTGTTACCAGTGGCTGCTGCCAGTGGCGAT
AAGTCGTGTCTTACCGGGTTGGACTCAAGACGATAGTTACCGGATAAGGCGCAGCGGTCGGGCTGAACGG
GGGGTTCGTGCACACAGCCCAGCTTGGAGCGAACGACCTACACCGAACTGAGATACCTACAGCGTGAGCT
ATGAGAAAGCGCCACGCTTCCCGAAGGGAGAAAGGCGGACAGGTATCCGGTAAGCGGCAGGGTCGGAACA
GGAGAGCGCACGAGGGAGCTTCCAGGGGGAAACGCCTGGTATCTTTATAGTCCTGTCGGGTTTCGCCACC
TCTGACTTGAGCGTCGATTTTTGTGATGCTCGTCAGGGGGGCGGAGCCTATGGAAAAACGCCAGCAACGC
GGCCTTTTTACGGTTCCTGGCCTTTTGCTGGCCTTTTGCTCACATGTTCTTTCCTGCGTTATCCCCTGAT
TCTGTGGATAACCGTATTACCGCCTTTGAGTGAGCTGATACCGCTCGCCGCAGCCGAACGACCGAGCGCA
GCGAGTCAGTGAGCGAGGAAGCGGAAGAGCGCCCAATACGCAAACCGCCTCTCCCCGCGCGTTGGCCGAT
TCATTAATGCAGCTGGCACGACAGGTTTCCCGACTGGAAAGCGGGCAGTGAGCGCAACGCAATTAATGTG
AGTTAGCTCACTCATTAGGCACCCCAGGCTTTACACTTTATGCTTCCGGCTCGTATGTTGTGTGGAATTG
TGAGCGGATAACAATTTCACACAGGAAACAGCTATGACCATGATTACGCCAAGCGCGCAATTAACCCTCA
CTAAAGGGAACAAAAGCTGGAGCTGCAAGCTTAA
